>Addgene plasmid #218692 | pCDB179-BhrPETase | addgene full sequence | sequence record 434083 | Addgene NGS Result
TAATGATCGAGGATCCGGCTGCTAACAAAGCCCGAAAGGAAGCTGAGTTGGCTGCTGCCACCGCTGAGCA
ATAACTAGCATAACCCCTTGGGGCCTCTAAACGGGTCTTGAGGGGTTTTTTGCTGAAAGGAGGAACTATA
TCCGGATTGGCGAATGGG
[124 nt withheld, positions 159-282]
C
[91 nt withheld, positions 284-374]
A
[49 nt withheld, positions 376-424]
CCTTTGACGTTGGAGTCCACGTTCTTT
[37 nt withheld, positions 452-488]
ACCCTATCTCGGTCTATTCTTTTGATTTATAAGGGATTTTGCCGATTTCGGCCTATTGGTTAAAAAATGA
GCTGATTTAACAAAAATTTAACGCGAATTTTAACAAAATATTAACGCTTACAATTTAGGTGGCACTTTTC
GGGGAAATGTGCGCGGAACCCCTATTTGTTTATTTTTCTAAATACATTCAAATATGTATCCGCTCATGAA
TTAATTCTTAGAAAAACTCATCGAGCATCAAATGAAACTGCAATTTATTCATATCAGGATTATCAATACC
ATATTTTTGAAAAAGCCGTTTCTGTAATGAAGGAGAAAACTCACCGAGGCAGTTCCATAGGATGGCAAGA
TCCTGGTATCGGTCTGCGATTCCGACTCGTCCAACATCAATACAACCTATTAATTTCCCCTCGTCAAAAA
TAAGGTTATCAAGTGAGAAATCACCATGAGTGACGACTGAATCCGGTGAGAATGGCAAAAGTTTATGCAT
TTCTTTCCAGACTTGTTCAACAGGCCAGCCATTACGCTCGTCATCAAAATCACTCGCATCAACCAAACCG
TTATTCATTCGTGATTGCGCCTGAGCGAGACGAAATACGCGATCGCTGTTAAAAGGACAATTACAAACAG
GAATCGAATGCAACCGGCGCAGGAACACTGCCAGCGCATCAACAATATTTTCACCTGAATCAGGATATTC
TTCTAATACCTGGAATGCTGTTTTCCCGGGGATCGCAGTGGTGAGTAACCATGCATCATCAGGAGTACGG
ATAAAATGCTTGATGGTCGGAAGAGGCATAAATTCCGTCAGCCAGTTTAGTCTGACCATCTCATCTGTAA
CATCATTGGCAACGCTACCTTTGCCATGTTTCAGAAACAACTCTGGCGCATCGGGCTTCCCATACAATCG
ATAGATTGTCGCACCTGATTGCCCGACATTATCGCGAGCCCATTTATACCCATATAAATCAGCATCCATG
TTGGAATTTAATCGCGGCCTAGAGCAAGACGTTTCCCGTTGAATATGGCTCATAACACCCCTTGTATTAC
TGTTTATGTAAGCAGACAGTTTTATTGTTCATGACCAAAATCCCTTAACGTGAGTTTTCGTTCCACTGAG
CGTCAGACCCCGTAGAAAAGATCAAAGGATCTTCTTGAGATCCTTTTTTTCTGCGCGTAATCTGCTGCTT
GCAAACAAAAAAACCACCGCTACCAGCGGTGGTTTGTTTGCCGGATCAAGAGCTACCAACTCTTTTTCCG
AAGGTAACTGGCTTCAGCAGAGCGCAGATACCAAATACTGTCCTTCTAGTGTAGCCGTAGTTAGGCCACC
ACTTCAAGAACTCTGTAGCACCGCCTACATACCTCGCTCTGCTAATCCTGTTACCAGTGGCTGCTGCCAG
TGGCGATAAGTCGTGTCTTACCGGGTTGGACTCAAGACGATAGTTACCGGATAAGGCGCAGCGGTCGGGC
TGAACGGGGGGTTCGTGCACACAGCCCAGCTTGGAGCGAACGACCTACACCGAACTGAGATACCTACAGC
GTGAGCTATGAGAAAGCGCCACGCTTCCCGAAGGGAGAAAGGCGGACAGGTATCCGGTAAGCGGCAGGGT
CGGAACAGGAGAGCGCACGAGGGAGCTTCCAGGGGGAAACGCCTGGTATCTTTATAGTCCTGTCGGGTTT
CGCCACCTCTGACTTGAGCGTCGATTTTTGTGATGCTCGTCAGGGGGGCGGAGCCTATGGAAAAACGCCA
GCAACGCGGCCTTTTTACGGTTCCTGGCCTTTTGCTGGCCTTTTGCTCACATGTTCTTTCCTGCGTTATC
CCCTGATTCTGTGGATAACCGTATTACCGCCTTTGAGTGAGCTGATACCGCTCGCCGCAGCCGAACGACC
GAGCGCAGCGAGTCAGTGAGCGAGGAAGCGGAAGAGCGCCTGATGCGGTATTTTCTCCTTACGCATCTGT
GCGGTATTTCACACCGCAATGGTGCACTCTCAGTACAATCTGCTCTGATGCCGCATAGTTAAGCCAGTAT
ACACTCCGCTATCGCTACGTGACTGGGTCATGGCTGCGCCCCGACACCCGCCAACACCCGCTGACGCGCC
CTGACGGGCTTGTCTGCTCCCGGCATCCGCTTACAGACAAGCTGTGACCGTCTCCGGGAGCTGCATGTGT
CAGAGGTTTTCACCGTCATCACCGAAACGCGCGAGGCAGCTGCGGTAAAGCTCATCAGCGTGGTCGTGAA
GCGATTCACAGATGTCTGCCTGTTCATCCGCGTCCAGCTCGTTGAGTTTCTCCAGAAGCGTTAATGTCTG
GCTTCTGATAAAGCGGGCCATGTTAAGGGCGGTTTTTTCCTGTTTGGTCACTGATGCCTCCGTGTAAGGG
GGATTTCTGTTCATGGGGGTAATGATACCGATGAAACGAGAGAGGATGCTCACGATACGGGTTACTGATG
ATGAACATGCCCGGTTACTGGAACGTTGTGAGGGTAAACAACTGGCGGTATGGATGCGGCGGGACCAGAG
AAAAATCACTCAGGGTCAATGCCAGCGCTTCGTTAATACAGATGTAGGTGTTCCACAGGGTAGCCAGCAG
CATCCTGCGATGCAGATCCGGAACATAATGGTGCAGGGCGCTGACTTCCGCGTTTCCAGACTTTACGAAA
CACGGAAACCGAAGACCATTCATGTTGTTGCTCAGGTCGCAGACGTTTTGCAGCAGCAGTCGCTTCACGT
TCGCTCGCGTATCGGTGATTCATTCTGCTAACCAGTAAGGCAACCCCGCCAGCCTAGCCGGGTCCTCAAC
GACAGGAGCACGATCATGCGCACCCGTGGGGCCGCCATGCCGGCGATAATGGCCTGCTTCTCGCCGAAAC
GTTTGGTGGCGGGACCAGTGACGAAGGCTTGAGCGAGGGCGTGCAAGATTCCGAATACCGCAAGCGACAG
GCCGATCATCGTCGCGCTCCAGCGAAAGCGGTCCTCGCCGAAAATGACCCAGAGCGCTGCCGGCACCTGT
CCTACGAGTTGCATGATAAAGAAGACAGTCATAAGTGCGGCGACGATAGTCATGCCCCGCGCCCACCGGA
AGGAGCTGACTGGGTTGAAGGCTCTCAAGGGCATCGGTCGAGATCCCGGTGCCTAATGAGTGAGCTAACT
TACATTAATTGCGTTGCGCTCACTGCCCGCTTTCCAGTCGGGAAACCTGTCGTGCCAGCTGCATTAATGA
ATCGGCCAACGCGCGGGGAGAGGCGGTTTGCGTATTGGGCGCCAGGGTGGTTTTTCTTTTCACCAGTGAG
ACGGGCAACAGCTGATTGCCCTTCACCGCCTGGCCCTGAGAGAGTTGCAGCAAGCGGTCCACGCTGGTTT
GCCCCAGCAGGCGAAAATCCTGTTTGATGGTGGTTAACGGCGGGATATAACATGAGCTGTCTTCGGTATC
GTCGTATCCCACTACCGAGATGTCCGCACCAACGCGCAGCCCGGACTCGGTAATGGCGCGCATTGCGCCC
AGCGCCATCTGATCGTTGGCAACCAGCATCGCAGTGGGAACGATGCCCTCATTCAGCATTTGCATGGTTT
GTTGAAAACCGGACATGGCACTCCAGTCGCCTTCCCGTTCCGCTATCGGCTGAATTTGATTGCGAGTGAG
ATATTTATGCCAGCCAGCCAGACGCAGACGCGCCGAGACAGAACTTAATGGGCCCGCTAACAGCGCGATT
TGCTGGTGACCCAATGCGACCAGATGCTCCACGCCCAGTCGCGTACCGTCTTCATGGGAGAAAATAATAC
TGTTGATGGGTGTCTGGTCAGAGACATCAAGAAATAACGCCGGAACATTAGTGCAGGCAGCTTCCACAGC
AATGGCATCCTGGTCATCCAGCGGATAGTTAATGATCAGCCCACTGACGCGTTGCGCGAGAAGATTGTGC
ACCGCCGCTTTACAGGCTTCGACGCCGCTTCGTTCTACCATCGACACCACCACGCTGGCACCCAGTTGAT
CGGCGCGAGATTTAATCGCCGCGACAATTTGCGACGGCGCGTGCAGGGCCAGACTGGAGGTGGCAACGCC
AATCAGCAACGACTGTTTGCCCGCCAGTTGTTGTGCCACGCGGTTGGGAATGTAATTCAGCTCCGCCATC
GCCGCTTCCACTTTTTCCCGCGTTTTCGCAGAAACGTGGCTGGCCTGGTTCACCACGCGGGAAACGGTCT
GATAAGAGACACCGGCATACTCTGCGACATCGTATAACGTTACTGGTTTCACATTCACCACCCTGAATTG
ACTCTCTTCCGGGCGCTATCATGCCATACCGCGAAAGGTTTTGCGCCATTCGATGGTGTCCGGGATCTCG
ACGCTCTCCCTTATGCGACTCCTGCATTAGGAAGCAGCCCAGTAGTAGGTTGAGGCCGTTGAGCACCGCC
GCCGCAAGGAATGGTGCATGCAAGGAGATGGCGCCCAACAGTCCCCCGGCCACGGGGCCTGCCACCATAC
CCACGCCGAAACAAGCGCTCATGAGCCCGAAGTGGCGAGCCCGATCTTCCCCATCGGTGATGTCGGCGAT
ATAGGCGCCAGCAACCGCACCTGTGGCGCCGGTGATGCCGGCCACGATGCGTCCGGCGTAGAGGATCGAG
ATCGATCTCGATCCCGCGAAATTAATACGACTCACTATAGGGAAATTGTGAGCGGATAACAATTCCCCTC
TAGAAATAATTTTGTTTAACTTTAAGAAGGAGATATACATATGGGTCACCACCACCACCACCACCACCAC
CACCACGGTAGCCTGCAAGATTCGGAAGTCAACCAAGAAGCAAAGCCGGAAGTCAAGCCGGAAGTGAAAC
CGGAAACCCATATTAACCTGAAAGTTAGTGACGGCAGCTCTGAAATTTTCTTTAAGATCAAAAAGACCAC
GCCGCTGCGTCGCCTGATGGAAGCGTTTGCCAAACGTCAGGGCAAGGAAATGGATAGCCTGCGTTTCCTG
TATGACGGTATTCGCATCCAGGCAGATCAAGCGCCGGAAGACCTGGACATGGAAGACAACGACATCATTG
AAGCCCACCGTGAACAGATTGGCGGCTCTAACCCGTACCAGCGCGGACCGAACCCGACCCGTTCTGCGTT
AACCACCGATGGTCCGTTTTCCGTGGCTACCTACAGCGTTTCTCGTCTGTCCGTTTCCGGTTTTGGTGGT
GGTGTTATCTACTATCCGACTGGTACCACCCTGACCTTCGGCGGTATCGCGATGTCCCCGGGTTACACCG
CTGATGCTTCCTCTCTGGCGTGGCTGGGTCGTCGCCTGGCGAGCCACGGTTTTGTTGTTATTGTTATCAA
CACGAACTCTCGTCTGGACTTTCCGGACTCCCGTGCCTCGCAACTGTCTGCTGCGCTGAACTACCTGCGT
ACGTCGTCACCTTCAGCGGTCCGTGCACGCCTGGATGCCAATCGTCTGGCTGTGGCGGGTCACAGCATGG
GCGGTGGCGCAACCCTGCGTATTAGCGAACAGATTCCGACCCTGAAAGCTGGTGTGCCACTGACTCCGTG
GCATACCGACAAAACGTTCAACACCCCGGTTCCGCAGCTGATCGTAGGCGCAGAAGCGGACACCGTAGCA
CCGGTTTCCCAGCACGCAATCCCGTTCTACCAGAACCTGCCGAGCACCACTCCAAAAGTATACGTTGAAC
TGGATAACGCCACCCACTTTGCTCCGAACTCGCCGAACGCTGCGATTAGCGTGTACACCATCTCCTGGAT
GAAACTGTGGGTTGATAACGATACCCGTTATCGCCAATTCCTGTGTAACGTGAACGATCCGGCTCTCAGC
GATTTTCGTAGCAACAACCGTCATTGCCAA
Features (pLannotate 1.2.2; 20 found; start..end, strand, type, name):
     18..67      +  CDS            SET1 (fragment): solubility-enhancement tag derived from T7 phage gene 10B
     75..122     +  terminator     T7 terminator: transcription terminator for bacteriophage T7 RNA polymerase
    159..587     +  rep_origin     f1 ori (sequence partly withheld): f1 bacteriophage origin of replication; arrow indicates direction of (+) strand synthesis
    640..697     +  promoter       AmpR promoter (fragment): bla
    706..1521    -  CDS            KanR: aminoglycoside phosphotransferase; aph(3')-Ia; confers resistance to kanamycin in bacteria or G418 (Geneticin®) in eukaryotes
   1643..2231    +  rep_origin     ori: high-copy-number ColE1/pMB1/pBR322/pUC origin of replication
   2417..2556    -  misc_feature   bom: basis of mobility region from pBR322
   2658..2849    -  CDS            rop: Rop protein, which maintains plasmids at low copy number; rop
   2866..3246    +  CDS            YPB1_ECOLX: Protein predicted: Swiss-Prot protein existence level 4. From Escherichia coli.
   3318..3609    -  CDS            TcR (fragment): tetracycline efflux protein; tet; confers resistance to tetracycline
   3624..3645    -  protein_bind   CAP binding site: CAP binding activates transcription in the presence of cAMP. E. coli catabolite activator protein
   3658..4740    -  CDS            lacI: lac repressor; lacI; The lac repressor binds to the lac operator to inhibit transcription in E. coli. This inhibition can be relieved by adding lactose or isopropyl-β-D-thiogalactopyranoside (IPTG).
   4741..4818    -  promoter       lacI promoter: lacI
   4826..5105    -  CDS            TcR (fragment): tetracycline efflux protein; tet; confers resistance to tetracycline
   5131..5149    +  promoter       T7 promoter: promoter for bacteriophage T7 RNA polymerase
   5154..5170    +  protein_bind   lac operator: The lac repressor binds to the lac operator to inhibit transcription in E. coli. This inhibition can be relieved by adding lactose or isopropyl-β-D-thiogalactopyranoside (IPTG). lac repressor encoded by lacI
   5189..5211    +  RBS            RBS: efficient ribosome binding site from bacteriophage T7 gene 10 (Olins and Rangwala, 1989)
   5225..5251    +  CDS            9xHis: 9xHis affinity tag
   5261..5557    +  CDS            SMT3: SMT3_YEAST - Experimental evidence at protein level: Swiss-Prot protein existence level 1. Not known; suppressor of MIF2 mutations. From Saccharomyces cerevisiae (strain ATCC 204508 / S288c) (Baker's yeast).
   5555..6328    +  CDS            PETH_UNKP (fragment): Experimental evidence at protein level: Swiss-Prot protein existence level 1. Cutinase that degrades cutin fibers prepared from tomato peels and hydrolyzes various fatty acid monoesters with acyl chain lengths of 2 to 18, with a preference for short-chain substrates (C4 substrate at most). Cannot hydrolyze olive oil (PubMed:22194294). Is also able to degrade polyethylene terephthalate (PET), the most abundant polyester plastic in the world (PubMed:22194294, PubMed:32269349). Can also depolymerize poly(epsilon-caprolactone) (PCL), a synthetic aliphatic biodegradable polyester (PubMed:22194294).
