[The description below was written by a language model from this plasmid's Addgene catalogue record and pLannotate feature annotations shown in this document.]
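Description:
pCDB179-BhrPETase is a bacterial expression plasmid of about 6.3 kb, built on the pCDB179 backbone, that carries a synthetic, codon-optimized gene for the polyester-degrading enzyme BhrPETase. The backbone has the layout of a pET-type vector. It replicates from a ColE1/pMB1-family origin, accompanied by the bom mobility region and the rop gene, and it also carries an f1 phage origin. The catalogue lists it as high copy. Selection is by kanamycin through the aph(3')-Ia aminoglycoside phosphotransferase gene. The short tetracycline-resistance fragments and the small SET1 match ahead of the terminator appear to be non-functional backbone remnants or annotation artefacts.

Expression is driven by a T7 promoter followed by a lac operator and the strong T7 gene 10 ribosome binding site, and transcription ends at a T7 terminator. A lacI gene with its own promoter supplies the repressor, so transcription stays off until IPTG is added in a host that provides T7 RNA polymerase. The open reading frame begins with an N-terminal polyhistidine tag, which the catalogue records as 10xHis and the automated annotation calls 9xHis. This is followed by yeast SMT3 (SUMO) and then the enzyme, which the annotation matches to a leaf-compost-cutinase-like PET hydrolase. The His tag allows metal-affinity purification. SUMO fusions are generally used to improve solubility and to permit tag removal with a SUMO-specific protease, although the record does not describe this step.

The stated purpose is bacterial production of BhrPETase, and the plasmid was deposited in connection with a low-cost, robot-assisted pipeline for high-throughput enzyme discovery and engineering.
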