Addgene plasmid #218692: pCDB179-BhrPETase
Purpose: Encodes codon optimized BhrPETase enzyme for bacterial expression
Depositing lab: Gregg Beckham. Depositing organization: National Laboratory of the Rockies (NLR). Publication: Enabling high-throughput enzyme discovery and engineering with a low-cost, robot-assisted pipeline. Norton-Baker B, Denton MCR, Murphy NP, Fram B, Lim S, Erickson E, Gauthier NP, Beckham GT. Sci Rep. 2024 Jun 24;14(1):14449. doi: 10.1038/s41598-024-64938-0. PubMed 38914665.
Backbone
  Vector backbone: pCDB179
  Vector type: Bacterial Expression
Growth in bacteria
  Bacterial resistance: Kanamycin, 50 μg/mL
  Growth temperature: 37°C
  Growth strain: DH5alpha
  Copy number: High Copy
Gene/Insert
  Gene/Insert name: BhrPETase
  Species: Synthetic
  Tag / fusion protein: 10xHis (N terminal on backbone)
  Cloning method: Gene Synthesis
Terms and licenses: Academic/Nonprofit Terms; Industry Terms: Not Available to Industry
How to cite: pCDB179-BhrPETase was a gift from Gregg Beckham (Addgene plasmid # 218692 ; http://n2t.net/addgene:218692 ; RRID:Addgene_218692)
